>Addgene plasmid #139845 | pLenti-X1-Neo-DDRGK1-WT-HA | addgene full sequence | sequence record 304851 | Addgene NGS Result
AGGTGGCACTTTTCGGGGAAATGTGCGCGGAACCCCTATTTGTTTATTTTTCTAAATACATTCAAATATG
TATCCGCTCATGAGACAATAACCCTGATAAATGCTTCAATAATATTGAAAAAGGAAGAGTATGAGTATTC
AACATTTCCGTGTCGCCCTTATTCCCTTTTTTGCGGCATTTTGCCTTCCTGTTTTTGCTCACCCAGAAAC
GCTGGTGAAAGTAAAAGATGCTGAAGATCAGTTGGGTGCACGAGTGGGTTACATCGAACTGGATCTCAAC
AGCGGTAAGATCCTTGAGAGTTTTCGCCCCGAAGAACGTTTTCCAATGATGAGCACTTTTAAAGTTCTGC
TATGTGGCGCGGTATTATCCCGTATTGACGCCGGGCAAGAGCAACTCGGTCGCCGCATACACTATTCTCA
GAATGACTTGGTTGAGTACTCACCAGTCACAGAAAAGCATCTTACGGATGGCATGACAGTAAGAGAATTA
TGCAGTGCTGCCATAACCATGAGTGATAACACTGCGGCCAACTTACTTCTGACAACGATCGGAGGACCGA
AGGAGCTAACCGCTTTTTTGCACAACATGGGGGATCATGTAACTCGCCTTGATCGTTGGGAACCGGAGCT
GAATGAAGCCATACCAAACGACGAGCGTGACACCACGATGCCTGTAGCAATGGCAACAACGTTGCGCAAA
CTATTAACTGGCGAACTACTTACTCTAGCTTCCCGGCAACAATTAATAGACTGGATGGAGGCGGATAAAG
TTGCAGGACCACTTCTGCGCTCGGCCCTTCCGGCTGGCTGGTTTATTGCTGATAAATCTGGAGCCGGTGA
GCGTGGGTCTCGCGGTATCATTGCAGCACTGGGGCCAGATGGTAAGCCCTCCCGTATCGTAGTTATCTAC
ACGACGGGGAGTCAGGCAACTATGGATGAACGAAATAGACAGATCGCTGAGATAGGTGCCTCACTGATTA
AGCATTGGTAACTGTCAGACCAAGTTTACTCATATATACTTTAGATTGATTTAAAACTTCATTTTTAATT
TAAAAGGATCTAGGTGAAGATCCTTTTTGATAATCTCATGACCAAAATCCCTTAACGTGAGTTTTCGTTC
CACTGAGCGTCAGACCCCGTAGAAAAGATCAAAGGATCTTCTTGAGATCCTTTTTTTCTGCGCGTAATCT
GCTGCTTGCAAACAAAAAAACCACCGCTACCAGCGGTGGTTTGTTTGCCGGATCAAGAGCTACCAACTCT
TTTTCCGAAGGTAACTGGCTTCAGCAGAGCGCAGATACCAAATACTGTTCTTCTAGTGTAGCCGTAGTTA
GGCCACCACTTCAAGAACTCTGTAGCACCGCCTACATACCTCGCTCTGCTAATCCTGTTACCAGTGGCTG
CTGCCAGTGGCGATAAGTCGTGTCTTACCGGGTTGGACTCAAGACGATAGTTACCGGATAAGGCGCAGCG
GTCGGGCTGAACGGGGGGTTCGTGCACACAGCCCAGCTTGGAGCGAACGACCTACACCGAACTGAGATAC
CTACAGCGTGAGCTATGAGAAAGCGCCACGCTTCCCGAAGGGAGAAAGGCGGACAGGTATCCGGTAAGCG
GCAGGGTCGGAACAGGAGAGCGCACGAGGGAGCTTCCAGGGGGAAACGCCTGGTATCTTTATAGTCCTGT
CGGGTTTCGCCACCTCTGACTTGAGCGTCGATTTTTGTGATGCTCGTCAGGGGGGCGGAGCCTATGGAAA
AACGCCAGCAACGCGGCCTTTTTACGGTTCCTGGCCTTTTGCTGGCCTTTTGCTCACATGTTCTTTCCTG
CGTTATCCCCTGATTCTGTGGATAACCGTATTACCGCCTTTGAGTGAGCTGATACCGCTCGCCGCAGCCG
AACGACCGAGCGCAGCGAGTCAGTGAGCGAGGAAGCGGAAGAGCGCCCAATACGCAAACCGCCTCTCCCC
GCGCGTTGGCCGATTCATTAATGCAGCTGGCACGACAGGTTTCCCGACTGGAAAGCGGGCAGTGAGCGCA
ACGCAATTAATGTGAGTTAGCTCACTCATTAGGCACCCCAGGCTTTACACTTTATGCTTCCGGCTCGTAT
GTTGTGTGGAATTGTGAGCGGATAACAATTTCACACAGGAAACAGCTATGACCATGATTACGCCAAGCGC
GCAATTAACCCTCACTAAAGGGAACAAAAGCTGGAGCTGCAAGCTTAATGTAGTCTTATGCAATACTCTT
GTAGTCTTGCAACATGGTAACGATGAGTTAGCAACATGCCTTACAAGGAGAGAAAAAGCACCGTGCATGC
CGATTGGTGGAAGTAAGGTGGTACGATCGTGCCTTATTAGGAAGGCAACAGACGGGTCTGACATGGATTG
GACGAACCACTGAATTGCCGCATTGCAGAGATATTGTATTTAAGTGCCTAGCTCGATACATAAACGGGTC
TCTCTGGTTAGACCAGATCTGAGCCTGGGAGCTCTCTGGCTAACTAGGGAACCCACTGCTTAAGCCTCAA
TAAAGCTTGCCTTGAGTGCTTCAAGTAGTGTGTGCCCGTCTGTTGTGTGACTCTGGTAACTAGAGATCCC
TCAGACCCTTTTAGTCAGTGTGGAAAATCTCTAGCAGTGGCGCCCGAACAGGGACTTGAAAGCGAAAGGG
AAACCAGAGGAGCTCTCTCGACGCAGGACTCGGCTTGCTGAAGCGCGCACGGCAAGAGGCGAGGGGCGGC
GACTGGTGAGTACGCCAAAAATTTTGACTAGCGGAGGCTAGAAGGAGAGAGATGGGTGCGAGAGCGTCAG
TATTAAGCGGGGGAGAATTAGATCGCGATGGGAAAAAATTCGGTTAAGGCCAGGGGGAAAGAAAAAATAT
AAATTAAAACATATAGTATGGGCAAGCAGGGAGCTAGAACGATTCGCAGTTAATCCTGGCCTGTTAGAAA
CATCAGAAGGCTGTAGACAAATACTGGGACAGCTACAACCATCCCTTCAGACAGGATCAGAAGAACTTAG
ATCATTATATAATACAGTAGCAACCCTCTATTGTGTGCATCAAAGGATAGAGATAAAAGACACCAAGGAA
GCTTTAGACAAGATAGAGGAAGAGCAAAACAAAAGTAAGACCACCGCACAGCAAGCGGCCGCTGATCTTC
AGACCTGGAGGAGGAGATATGAGGGACAATTGGAGAAGTGAATTATATAAATATAAAGTAGTAAAAATTG
AACCATTAGGAGTAGCACCCACCAAGGCAAAGAGAAGAGTGGTGCAGAGAGAAAAAAGAGCAGTGGGAAT
AGGAGCTTTGTTCCTTGGGTTCTTGGGAGCAGCAGGAAGCACTATGGGCGCAGCGTCAATGACGCTGACG
GTACAGGCCAGACAATTATTGTCTGGTATAGTGCAGCAGCAGAACAATTTGCTGAGGGCTATTGAGGCGC
AACAGCATCTGTTGCAACTCACAGTCTGGGGCATCAAGCAGCTCCAGGCAAGAATCCTGGCTGTGGAAAG
ATACCTAAAGGATCAACAGCTCCTGGGGATTTGGGGTTGCTCTGGAAAACTCATTTGCACCACTGCTGTG
CCTTGGAATGCTAGTTGGAGTAATAAATCTCTGGAACAGATTTGGAATCACACGACCTGGATGGAGTGGG
ACAGAGAAATTAACAATTACACAAGCTTAATACACTCCTTAATTGAAGAATCGCAAAACCAGCAAGAAAA
GAATGAACAAGAATTATTGGAATTAGATAAATGGGCAAGTTTGTGGAATTGGTTTAACATAACAAATTGG
CTGTGGTATATAAAATTATTCATAATGATAGTAGGAGGCTTGGTAGGTTTAAGAATAGTTTTTGCTGTAC
TTTCTATAGTGAATAGAGTTAGGCAGGGATATTCACCATTATCGTTTCAGACCCACCTCCCAACCCCGAG
GGGACCCGACAGGCCCGAAGGAATAGAAGAAGAAGGTGGAGAGAGAGACAGAGACAGATCCATTCGATTA
GTGAACGGATCTCGACGGTATCGGTTAACTTTTAAAAGAAAAGGGGGGATTGGGGGGTACAGTGCAGGGG
AAAGAATAGTAGACATAATAGCAACAGACATACAAACTAAAGAATTACAAAAACAAATTACAAAATTCAA
AATTTTATCGTCCAGTGTGGTGGAATTCTGCAGATATCAACAAGTTTGTACAAAAAAGCAGGCTCCACCA
TGGGAACCGACATTGATTATTGACTAGGCTTTTGCAAAAAGCTTTGCAAAGATGGATAAAGTTTTAAACA
GAGAGGAATCTTTGCAGCTAATGGACCTTCTAGGTCTTGAAAGGAGTGGGAATTGGCTCCGGTGCCCGTC
AGTGGGCAGAGCGCACATCGCCCACAGTCCCCGAGAAGTTGGGGGGAGGGGTCGGCAATTGAACCGGTGC
CTAGAGAAGGTGGCGCGGGGTAAACTGGGAAAGTGATGTCGTGTACTGGCTCCGCCTTTTTCCCGAGGGT
GGGGGAGAACCGTATATAAGTGCAGTAGTCGCCGTGAACGTTCTTTTTCGCAACGGGTTTGCCGCCAGAA
CACAGGTAAGTGCCGTGTGTGGTTCCCGCGGGCCTGGCCTCTTTACGGGTTATGGCCCTTGCGTGCCTTG
AATTACTTCCACCTGGCTGCAGTACGTGATTCTTGATCCCGAGCTTCGGGTTGGAAGTGGGTGGGAGAGT
TCGAGGCCTTGCGCTTAAGGAGCCCCTTCGCCTCGTGCTTGAGTTGAGGCCTGGCCTGGGCGCTGGGGCC
GCCGCGTGCGAATCTGGTGGCACCTTCGCGCCTGTCTCGCTGCTTTCGATAAGTCTCTAGCCATTTAAAA
TTTTTGATGACCTGCTGCGACGCTTTTTTTCTGGCAAGATAGTCTTGTAAATGCGGGCCAAGATCTGCAC
ACTGGTATTTCGGTTTTTGGGGCCGCGGGCGGCGACGGGGCCCGTGCGTCCCAGCGCACATGTTCGGCGA
GGCGGGGCCTGCGAGCGCGGCCACCGAGAATCGGACGGGGGTAGTCTCAAGCTGGCCGGCCTGCTCTGGT
GCCTGGCCTCGCGCCGCCGTGTATCGCCCCGCCCTGGGCGGCAAGGCTGGCCCGGTCGGCACCAGTTGCG
TGAGCGGAAAGATGGCCGCTTCCCGGCCCTGCTGCAGGGAGCTCAAAATGGAGGACGCGGCGCTCGGGAG
AGCGGGCGGGTGAGTCACCCACACAAAGGAAAAGGGCCTTTCCGTCCTCAGCCGTCGCTTCATGTGACTC
CACGGAGTACCGGGCGCCGTCCAGGCACCTCGATTAGTTCTCGAGCTTTTGGAGTACGTCGTCTTTAGGT
TGGGGGGAGGGGTTTTATGCGATGGAGTTTCCCCACACTGAGTGGGTGGAGACTGAAGTTAGGCCAGCTT
GGCACTTGATGTAATTCTCCTTGGAATTTGCCCTTTTTGAGTTTGGATCTTGGTTCATTCTCAAGCCTCA
GACAGTGGTTCAAAGTTTTTTTCTTCCATTTCAGGTGTCGTGAGGAATTAGCTTGGTACTAATACGACTC
ACTATAGGGAGACCCAAGCTGGCTAGGTAAGCTTGGTACCGAGCTCGGATCCATGGTGGCGCCTGTGTGG
TACTTGGTAGCGGCGGCTCTGCTAGTCGGCTTTATCCTCTTCCTGACTCGCAGCCGGGGCCGGGCGGCAT
CAGCCGGCCAAGAGCCACTGCACAATGAGGAGCTGGCAGGAGCAGGCCGGGTGGCCCAGCCTGGGCCCCT
GGAGCCTGAGGAGCCGAGAGCTGGAGGCAGGCCTCGGCGCCGGAGGGACCTGGGCAGCCGCCTACAGGCC
CAGCGTCGAGCCCAGCGGGTGGCCTGGGCAGAAGCAGATGAGAACGAGGAGGAAGCTGTCATCCTAGCCC
AGGAGGAGGAAGGTGTCGAGAAGCCAGCGGAAACTCACCTGTCGGGGAAAATTGGAGCTAAGAAACTGCG
GAAGCTGGAGGAGAAACAAGCGCGAAAGGCCCAGCGTGAGGCAGAGGAGGCTGAACGTGAGGAGCGGAAA
CGACTCGAGTCCCAGCGCGAAGCTGAGTGGAAGAAGGAGGAGGAGCGGCTTCGCCTGGAGGAGGAGCAGA
AGGAGGAGGAGGAGAGGAAGGCCCGCGAGGAGCAGGCCCAGCGGGAGCATGAGGAGTACCTGAAACTGAA
GGAGGCCTTTGTGGTGGAGGAGGAAGGCGTAGGAGAGACCATGACTGAGGAACAGTCCCAGAGCTTCCTG
ACAGAGTTCATCAACTACATCAAGCAGTCCAAGGTTGTGCTCTTGGAAGACCTGGCTTCCCAGGTGGGCC
TACGCACTCAGGACACCATAAATCGCATCCAGGACCTGCTGGCTGAGGGGACTATAACAGGTGTGATTGA
CGACCGGGGCAAGTTCATCTACATAACCCCAGAGGAACTGGCCGCCGTGGCCAACTTCATCCGACAGCGG
GGCCGGGTGTCCATCGCCGAGCTTGCCCAAGCCAGCAACTCCCTCATCGCCTGGGGCCGGGAGTCCCCTG
CCCAAGCCCCAGCCGGTGGATCTGGAGGTTCTGGTGGAATGTACCCATACGATGTTCCAGATTACGCTTG
ATCTAGACCCAGCTTTCTTGTACAAAGTGGTTGATATCCAGCACAGTGGCGGCCGCTCGACAATCAACCT
CTGGATTACAAAATTTGTGAAAGATTGACTGGTATTCTTAACTATGTTGCTCCTTTTACGCTATGTGGAT
ACGCTGCTTTAATGCCTTTGTATCATGCTATTGCTTCCCGTATGGCTTTCATTTTCTCCTCCTTGTATAA
ATCCTGGTTGCTGTCTCTTTATGAGGAGTTGTGGCCCGTTGTCAGGCAACGTGGCGTGGTGTGCACTGTG
TTTGCTGACGCAACCCCCACTGGTTGGGGCATTGCCACCACCTGTCAGCTCCTTTCCGGGACTTTCGCTT
TCCCCCTCCCTATTGCCACGGCGGAACTCATCGCCGCCTGCCTTGCCCGCTGCTGGACAGGGGCTCGGCT
GTTGGGCACTGACAATTCCGTGGTGTTGTCGGGGAAGCTGACGTCCTTTCCATGGCTGCTCGCCTGTGTT
GCCACCTGGATTCTGCGCGGGACGTCCTTCTGCTACGTCCCTTCGGCCCTCAATCCAGCGGACCTTCCTT
CCCGCGGCCTGCTGCCGGCTCTGCGGCCTCTTCCGCGTCTTCGCCTTCGCCCTCAGACGAGTCGGATCTC
CCTTTGGGCCGCCTCCCCGCCTGGACCTGCAGGATTCTGCAGATATCCGGACTAGTGATCTAATTCTACC
GGGTAGGGGAGGCGCTTTTCCCAAGGCAGTCTGGAGCATGCGCTTTAGCAGCCCCGCTGGGCACTTGGCG
CTACACAAGTGGCCTCTGGCCTCGCACACATTCCACATCCACCGGTAGGCGCCAACCGGCTCCGTTCTTT
GGTGGCCCCTTCGCGCCACCTTCTACTCCTCCCCTAGTCAGGAAGTTCCCCCCCGCCCCGCAGCTCGCGT
CGTGCAGGACGTGACAAATGGAAGTAGCACGTCTCACTAGTCTCGTGCAGATGGACAGCACCGCTGAGCA
ATGGAAGCGGGTAGGCCTTTGGGGCAGCGGCCAATAGCAGCTTTGCTCCTTCGCTTTCTGGGCTCAGAGG
CTGGGAAGGGGTGGGTCCGGGGGCGGGCTCAGGGGCGGGCTCAGGGGCGGGGCGGGCGCCCGAAGGTCCT
CCGGAGGCCCGGCATTCTGCACGCTTCAAAAGCGCACGTCTGCCGCGCTGTTCTCCTCTTCCTCATCTCC
GGGCCTTTCGACCTGCAGCCAATATGGGATCGGCCATTGAACAAGATGGATTGCACGCAGGTTCTCCGGC
CGCTTGGGTGGAGAGGCTATTCGGCTATGACTGGGCACAACAGACAATCGGCTGCTCTGATGCCGCCGTG
TTCCGGCTGTCAGCGCAGGGGCGCCCGGTTCTTTTTGTCAAGACCGACCTGTCCGGTGCCCTGAATGAAC
TGCAGGACGAGGCAGCGCGGCTATCGTGGCTGGCCACGACGGGCGTTCCTTGCGCAGCTGTGCTCGACGT
TGTCACTGAAGCGGGAAGGGACTGGCTGCTATTGGGCGAAGTGCCGGGGCAGGATCTCCTGTCATCTCAC
CTTGCTCCTGCCGAGAAAGTATCCATCATGGCTGATGCAATGCGGCGGCTGCATACGCTTGATCCGGCTA
CCTGCCCATTCGACCACCAAGCGAAACATCGCATCGAGCGAGCACGTACTCGGATGGAAGCCGGTCTTGT
CGATCAGGATGATCTGGACGAAGAGCATCAGGGGCTCGCGCCAGCCGAACTGTTCGCCAGGCTCAAGGCG
CGCATGCCCGACGGCGAGGATCTCGTCGTGACCCATGGCGATGCCTGCTTGCCGAATATCATGGTGGAAA
ATGGCCGCTTTTCTGGATTCATCGACTGTGGCCGGCTGGGTGTGGCGGACCGCTATCAGGACATAGCGTT
GGCTACCCGTGATATTGCTGAAGAGCTTGGCGGCGAATGGGCTGACCGCTTCCTCGTGCTTTACGGTATC
GCCGCTCCCGATTCGCAGCGCATCGCCTTCTATCGCCTTCTTGACGAGTTCTTCTGAACGCGTCGCCCGC
CCCACGACCCGCAGCGCCCGACCGAAAGGAGCGCACGACCCCATGCATCTCGAGGGCCCGGTACCTTTAA
GACCAATGACTTACAAGGCAGCTGTAGATCTTAGCCACTTTTTAAAAGAAAAGGGGGGACTGGAAGGGCT
AGCTCACTCCCAACGAAGACAAGATCTGCTTTTTGCTTGTACTGGGTCTCTCTGGTTAGACCAGATCTGA
GCCTGGGAGCTCTCTGGCTAACTAGGGAACCCACTGCTTAAGCCTCAATAAAGCTTGCCTTGAGTGCTTC
AAGTAGTGTGTGCCCGTCTGTTGTGTGACTCTGGTAACTAGAGATCCCTCAGACCCTTTTAGTCAGTGTG
GAAAATCTCTAGCAGTAGTAGTTCATGTCATCTTATTATTCAGTATTTATAACTTGCAAAGAAATGAATA
TCAGAGAGTGAGAGGAACTTGTTTATTGCAGCTTATAATGGTTACAAATAAAGCAATAGCATCACAAATT
TCACAAATAAAGCATTTTTTTCACTGCATTCTAGTTGTGGTTTGTCCAAACTCATCAATGTATCTTATCA
TGTCTGGCTCTAGCTATCCCGCCCCTAACTCCGCCCATCCCGCCCCTAACTCCGCCCAGTTCCGCCCATT
CTCCGCCCCATGGCTGACTAATTTTTTTTATTTATGCAGAGGCCGAGGCCGCCTCGGCCTCTGAGCTATT
CCAGAAGTAGTGAGGAGGCTTTTTTGGAGGCCTAGGGACGTACCCAATTCGCCCTATAGTGAGTCGTATT
ACGCGCGCTCACTGGCCGTCGTTTTACAACGTCGTGACTGGGAAAACCCTGGCGTTACCCAACTTAATCG
CCTTGCAGCACATCCCCCTTTCGCCAGCTGGCGTAATAGCGAAGAGGCCCGCACCGATCGCCCTTCCCAA
CAGTTGCGCAGCCTGAATGGCGAATGGG
[124 nt withheld, positions 9549-9672]
C
[91 nt withheld, positions 9674-9764]
A
[49 nt withheld, positions 9766-9814]
CCTTTGACGTTGGAGTCCACGTTCTTT
[37 nt withheld, positions 9842-9878]
ACCCTATCTCGGTCTATTCTTTTGATTTATAAGGGATTTTGCCGATTTCGGCCTATTGGTTAAAAAATGA
GCTGATTTAACAAAAATTTAACGCGAATTTTAACAAAATATTAACGCTTACAATTT
Features (pLannotate 1.2.2; 33 found; start..end, strand, type, name):
     26..130     +  promoter       AmpR promoter: bla
    131..991     +  CDS            AmpR: β-lactamase; bla; confers resistance to ampicillin, carbenicillin, and related antibiotics
   1162..1750    +  rep_origin     ori: high-copy-number ColE1/pMB1/pBR322/pUC origin of replication
   1933..2025    +  CDS            lacI (fragment): lac repressor; lacI; The lac repressor binds to the lac operator to inhibit transcription in E. coli. This inhibition can be relieved by adding lactose or isopropyl-β-D-thiogalactopyranoside (IPTG).
   2038..2059    +  protein_bind   CAP binding site: CAP binding activates transcription in the presence of cAMP. E. coli catabolite activator protein
   2074..2104    +  promoter       lac promoter: promoter for the E. coli lac operon
   2112..2128    +  protein_bind   lac operator: The lac repressor binds to the lac operator to inhibit transcription in E. coli. This inhibition can be relieved by adding lactose or isopropyl-β-D-thiogalactopyranoside (IPTG). lac repressor encoded by lacI
   2173..2191    +  promoter       T3 promoter: promoter for bacteriophage T3 RNA polymerase
   2219..2445    +  promoter       RSV promoter: Rous sarcoma virus enhancer/promoter
   2446..2626    +  LTR            5' LTR (truncated): truncated 5' long terminal repeat (LTR) from HIV-1
   2673..2798    +  misc_feature   HIV-1 Ψ: packaging signal of human immunodeficiency virus type 1
   2782..3145    +  CDS            HIV-1 gag (fragment): gag protein from human immunodeficiency virus 1; gag
   3291..3524    +  misc_feature   RRE: The Rev response element (RRE) of HIV-1 allows for Rev-dependent mRNA export from the nucleus to the cytoplasm.
   3901..4001    +  CDS            Rev (fragment): human immunodeficiency virus 1 (HIV-1) Rev protein; rev; enhances nuclear export of unspliced and incompletely spliced viral mRNAs
   4020..4136    +  misc_feature   cPPT/CTS: central polypurine tract and central termination sequence of HIV-1
   4170..4194    +  protein_bind   attB1: mutant version of attB; recombination site for the Gateway® BP reaction BP Clonase™
   4209..4227    +  enhancer       CMV enhancer (fragment): human cytomegalovirus immediate early enhancer
   4252..4318    +  CDS            small t antigen (fragment): SV40 (simian virus 40) small t antigen
   4325..5503    +  promoter       EF-1α promoter: strong constitutive promoter for human elongation factor EF-1α
   5520..5538    +  promoter       T7 promoter: promoter for bacteriophage T7 RNA polymerase
   5583..6524    +  CDS            DDRGK1: DDRGK_HUMAN - Also known as C20orf116 From Homo sapiens (Human).
   6552..6579    +  CDS            3xHA (fragment): three tandem HA epitope tags
   6587..6611    -  protein_bind   attB2: mutant version of attB; recombination site for the Gateway® BP reaction BP Clonase™
   6642..7230    +  misc_feature   WPRE: woodchuck hepatitis virus posttranscriptional regulatory element
   7281..7780    +  promoter       PGK promoter: mouse phosphoglycerate kinase 1 promoter
   7794..8597    +  CDS            NeoR/KanR: aminoglycoside phosphotransferase from Tn5; aph(3')-II (or nptII); confers resistance to neomycin, kanamycin, and G418 (Geneticin®)
   8671..8808    +  CDS            nef (fragment): NEF_HV1LA - Experimental evidence at protein level: Swiss-Prot protein existence level 1. Extracellular Nef protein targets CD4(+) T-lymphocytes for apoptosis by interacting with CXCR4 surface receptors. From Human immunodeficiency virus type 1 group M subtype B (isolate Lai) (HIV-1).
   8794..8974    +  LTR            5' LTR (truncated): truncated 5' long terminal repeat (LTR) from HIV-1
   9046..9167    +  polyA_signal   SV40 poly(A) signal: SV40 polyadenylation signal
   9207..9342    +  rep_origin     SV40 ori: SV40 origin of replication
   9363..9381    -  promoter       T7 promoter: promoter for bacteriophage T7 RNA polymerase
   9389..9544    +  CDS            lacZα (fragment): LacZα fragment of β-galactosidase; lacZ fragment
   9549..9977    +  rep_origin     f1 ori (sequence partly withheld): f1 bacteriophage origin of replication; arrow indicates direction of (+) strand synthesis
