[The description below was written by a language model from this plasmid's Addgene catalogue record and pLannotate feature annotations shown in this document.]
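Description:
pLenti-X1-Neo-DDRGK1-WT-HA is a lentiviral transfer plasmid of about 10 kb, built on the pLenti-X1-Neo backbone, for stable expression of wild-type human DDRGK1 (also known as UFBP1 or C20orf116) carrying a C-terminal HA epitope tag. In bacteria it is maintained as a high-copy plasmid through a ColE1/pUC-type origin and selected with ampicillin via the β-lactamase gene. An f1 origin, an SV40 origin and remnants of lac/lacZα cloning sequence are also present in the backbone.

The viral portion has a third-generation-style layout. An RSV promoter replaces the upstream part of the 5' LTR to drive genomic RNA production in packaging cells. It is followed by the HIV-1 Ψ packaging signal with a partial gag sequence, the Rev response element for Rev-dependent nuclear export, and the cPPT/CTS. Between the Gateway attB1 and attB2 sites, the human EF-1α promoter drives the DDRGK1 coding sequence; the annotated HA region is a short match to a 3xHA reference, consistent with the single C-terminal HA tag in the catalogue entry. The insert was introduced by Gibson cloning. A WPRE downstream enhances transcript expression, and a separate mouse PGK promoter drives NeoR, allowing G418 selection of transduced mammalian cells. The cassette ends in a truncated 3' LTR and an SV40 polyadenylation signal.

The plasmid comes from a study of ER-phagy and ER-resident UFMylation. The record supports its use for lentiviral delivery and selectable, detectable expression of wild-type DDRGK1. The "WT" label suggests it serves as a reference alongside variant constructs, though the record does not say so.
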