Addgene plasmid #139845: pLenti-X1-Neo-DDRGK1-WT-HA
Purpose: Lentiviral expression of human DDRGK1-WT-HA
Depositing lab: Jacob Corn. Depositing organization: University of California, Berkeley. Publication: A Genome-wide ER-phagy Screen Highlights Key Roles of Mitochondrial Metabolism and ER-Resident UFMylation. Liang JR, Lingeman E, Luong T, Ahmed S, Muhar M, Nguyen T, Olzmann JA, Corn JE. Cell. 2020 Mar 19;180(6):1160-1177.e20. doi: 10.1016/j.cell.2020.02.017. Epub 2020 Mar 10. PubMed 32160526.
Backbone
  Vector backbone: pLenti-X1-Neo
  Vector type: Lentiviral
  Selectable markers: Neomycin (select with G418)
Growth in bacteria
  Bacterial resistance: Ampicillin, 100 μg/mL
  Growth temperature: 37°C
  Growth strain: NEB Stable
  Copy number: High Copy
Gene/Insert
  Gene/Insert name: DDRGK1
  Species: H. sapiens (human)
  Entrez Gene: DDRGK1 (a.k.a. C20orf116, SEMDSH, UFBP1, dJ1187M17.3)
  Tag / fusion protein: HA (C terminal on insert)
  Cloning method: Gibson Cloning
Terms and licenses: Academic/Nonprofit Terms; Industry Terms: Not Available to Industry
How to cite: pLenti-X1-Neo-DDRGK1-WT-HA was a gift from Jacob Corn (Addgene plasmid # 139845 ; http://n2t.net/addgene:139845 ; RRID:Addgene_139845)
